Addgene plasmid #39668: KHBD00584
Depositing lab: Bart Deplancke. Depositing organization: Swiss Federal Institute of Technology (EPFL). Publication: Automated protein-DNA interaction screening of Drosophila regulatory elements. Korneel Hens, Jean-Daniel Feuz, Alina Isakova, Antonina Lagovitina, Andreas Massouras, Julien Bryois, Patrick Callaerts, Susan E. Celniker, Bart Deplancke. Nat Methods. 2011 Oct 30;8(12):1065-70. 10.1038/nmeth.1763 PubMed 22037703.
Backbone
  Vector backbone: pDONR221
  Backbone manufacturer: Invitrogen
  Backbone size w/o insert (bp): 2536
  Vector type: Gateway DONR vector
Growth in bacteria
  Bacterial resistance: Kanamycin, 50 μg/mL
  Growth temperature: 37°C
  Growth strain: DH5alpha
  Copy number: High Copy
Gene/Insert
  Gene/Insert name: CG15216 (alt name: FBgn0032978)
  Species: D. melanogaster (fly)
  Insert size (bp): 1299
  Entrez Gene: CG15216 (a.k.a. Dmel_CG15216, Dmel\CG15216)
  Promoter: none
  Cloning method: Gateway Cloning
  Sequencing primers: 5′ M13-F20; 3′ M13R
Terms and licenses: Academic/Nonprofit Terms; Industry Terms: Not Available to Industry
Depositor comments: Please note that the ORFs in this collection were cloned open-ended (without a stop codon). CG15216 has been updated to gene CG42748/ FBgn0261802
How to cite: KHBD00584 was a gift from Bart Deplancke (Addgene plasmid # 39668 ; http://n2t.net/addgene:39668 ; RRID:Addgene_39668)
