[The description below was written by a language model from this plasmid's Addgene catalogue record.]
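Description:
KHBD00584 is a Gateway entry clone built in the pDONR221 backbone (Invitrogen), carrying the open reading frame of the Drosophila melanogaster gene CG15216 (FBgn0032978). The insert is about 1.3 kb in a backbone of roughly 2.5 kb. The plasmid is maintained at high copy number in standard E. coli cloning strains such as DH5alpha and is selected with kanamycin. No feature table accompanies the record, so element positions are not documented. Because the ORF was introduced by Gateway cloning into a DONR vector, it would be expected to sit between attL recombination sites, with M13 forward and reverse primer sites on either side for sequence verification.

The record lists no promoter, so this is a shuttle and storage clone, not an expression plasmid. Its purpose is to donate the coding sequence by LR recombination to destination vectors that supply their own promoters and tags. The depositor notes that ORFs in this collection were cloned open-ended, without a stop codon, which allows in-frame C-terminal fusions in the destination vector. It also means a stop codon must be supplied downstream. The associated publication describes automated screening of protein-DNA interactions at Drosophila regulatory elements, so the clone appears to be part of a larger ORF resource assembled for such assays. The record does not describe the function of the encoded protein. The depositor also notes that the annotation CG15216 has since been updated to CG42748 (FBgn0261802), which matters when cross-referencing the insert with current fly genome annotations.
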