>Addgene plasmid #39668 | KHBD00584 | depositor partial sequence | sequence record 50108 | KHBD00584 sequence 1299 bps
ATGTCTCGGCAGCAGCTGGAGGTGCAATCAGCCGCCGAACTGCAGCGGCTTCGTCGCCGGAGTGAAGGCG
ACGCACCCACGCAGGAGAAGCATTATTCCAAGGAGCAATCCCATAAGTCCAACTCGCATTCAGTTGAAGC
TGTAGACAGTGCCCAGCCAAATAACCCCAAAGAGAGCCGGCGGGCATCGTTGGGTGACCCCGCCCTCGCA
GCTACACGGTCGGACATAGGAAGCGGACAGCTGCAACTCATCGAGGGACCGACGACGGGCTTTGGATCGG
GACAACATGTTCGCTGCCGCAACACCAAGTGCGACCAGAGTACCTCTCCCAGCGATGCAAAGAAACTCTA
CAAGTCGTGCCACAATTGTTCCCATTTATACTGCTCGCGTGAGTGTCGGCGGGCACACTGGGAAAAGCAT
AGGAAAGCTTGCCTGCACTCGCGTGCCTCCAATATTTGTCGCCAGGTGCTGGCCACGTGCAAGGACGACA
TCGACTCGCAGCGCCATCTAAGTCTTTTAGCCCGCAAAGGCAGCCTGTCTCAGGGACGTGGCGTTGTGCG
TGTGCTTTTTCGTAGTGCCGAGGCGGCGGAAGGATTCATTAAGAACGGGTTCCAGTGCATGGGGGAGGCT
TCGTACGTACGTTGGCCAGACCTTATGCCCGCCGAGATGGGCCTGGAGTTATACTCAGAGCTTCTTAAGC
TCAGCACGGAGTACAAGCCGGAAACCAAAATGCTCATTTACGTTGCTATTTGCGTGGTATCCGAGGCACC
GGGAATGGGACAGGCACCTGTGCGCTGGGAACGCCAACTGGTGAGTCGTTGTGCCAAGCTGAAACTCTGC
AAGACAGTTCTGGCTGAACTAGAGCAACATCAGGCGGCGCTCCTGCAACCGGTGTCTGTTGTGGCAGTGC
CGGAGCGGACGGAAATCCTCATTCTAACTTTCAATCCCGGACAGCATAGTAATAGAGAGCTGATCCTTTC
AAATATTCTGGATATTTTGTCTAGGCGCGGCGTCATGCTAAGCAAACACTATCCGGAGGTCTTCGAGCGC
CTGCAAACGTACTCTGAGGGACAGAGTGATAAGTTTAATCCGGTGACACTGCATCCGCGGGACACGCAAA
CTGGGCAAAACTTTGTATGCATAATTATGGCGGTGCATACGGACAATGAGCTAACGAAGCTTCCATCAGC
AGCGGATGGCGGCAATCGAGTTACTACCATAGATGTAGGATCTACTTCGGCTCTTGTGCAACTGGAACTG
GGCGATGATCAGATTTGCAAAACCAAATCCAGGGAAAGT
