>Addgene plasmid #39668 | KHBD00584 | addgene partial sequence | sequence record 51891 | M13Rev
CAATGCTTTCTTATAATGCCAACTTTGTACAAGAAAGTTGGCAAACTTTCCCTGGATTTGGTTTTGCAAA
TCTGATCATCGCCCAGTTCCAGTTGCACAAGAGCCGAAGTAGATCCTACATCTATGGTAGTAACTCGATT
GCCGCCATCCGCTGCTGATGGAAGCTTCGTTAGCTCATTGTCCGTATGCACCGCCATAATTATGCATACA
AAGTTTTGCCCAGTTTGCGTGTCCCGCGGATGCAGTGTCACCGGATTAAACTTATCACTCTGTCCCTCAG
AGTACGTTTGCAGGCGCTCGAAGACCTCCGGATAGTGTTTGCTTAGCATGACGCCGCGCCTAGACAAAAT
ATCCAGAATATTTGAAAGGATCAGCTCTCTATTACTATGCTGTCCGGGATTGAAAGTTAGAATGAGGATT
TCCGTCCGCTCCGGCACTGCCACAACAGACACCGGTTGCAGGAGCGCCGCCTGATGTTGCTCTAGTTCAG
CCAGAACTGTCTTGCAGAGTTTCAGCTTGGCACAACGACTCACCAGTTGGCGTTCCCAGCGCACAGGTGC
CTGTCCCATTCCCGGTGCCTCGGATACCACGCAAATAGCAACGTAAATGAGCATTTTGGTTTCCGGCTTG
TACTCCGTGCTGAGCTTAAGAAGCTCTGAGTATAACTCCAG
